>Addgene plasmid #43591 | III-CTCA | depositor partial sequence | sequence record 58856 | III-CTCA sequence 426 bps
CGTCTCGGCTCACCCCAGAGCAGGTCGTGGCGATCGCAAGCCACGACGGAGGAAAGCAAGCCTTGGAAAC
AGTACAGAGGCTGTTGCCTGTGCTGTGCCAAGCGCACGGACTCACCCCAGAGCAGGTCGTGGCCATTGCC
TCGAATGGAGGGGGCAAACAGGCGTTGGAAACCGTACAACGATTGCTGCCGGTGCTGTGCCAAGCGCACG
GCCTCACCCCAGAGCAGGTCGTGGCGATCGCAAGCCACGACGGAGGAAAGCAAGCCTTGGAAACAGTACA
GAGGCTGTTGCCTGTGCTGTGCCAAGCGCACGGATTAACCCCAGAGCAGGTCGTGGCAATCGCCTCCAAC
ATTGGCGGGAAACAGGCACTCGAGACTGTCCAGCGCCTGCTTCCCGTGCTGTGCCAAGCGCACGGACTCA
GAGACG
