>Addgene plasmid #43591 | III-CTCA | addgene partial sequence | sequence record 61558 | M13-F20 5'-TGTAAAACGACGGCCAGT-3'
GAATTGGGCCCTCTAGATGCATGCTCGAGCGGCCGCCAGTGTGATGGATATCTGCAGAATTCGCCCTTGC
CGTCCTAGCGCGTCTCGGCTCACCCCAGAGCAGGTCGTGGCGATCGCAAGCCACGACGGAGGAAAGCAAG
CCTTGGAAACAGTACAGAGGCTGTTGCCTGTGCTGTGCCAAGCGCACGGACTCACCCCAGAGCAGGTCGT
GGCCATTGCCTCGAATGGAGGGGGCAAACAGGCGTTGGAAACCGTACAACGATTGCTGCCGGTGCTGTGC
CAAGCGCACGGCCTCACCCCAGAGCAGGTCGTGGCGATCGCAAGCCACGACGGAGGAAAGCAAGCCTTGG
AAACAGTACAGAGGCTGTTGCCTGTGCTGTGCCAAGCGCACGGATTAACCCCAGAGCAGGTCGTGGCAAT
CGCCTCCAACATTGGCGGGAAACAGGCACTCGAGACTGTCCAGCGCCTGCTTCCCGTGCTGTGCCAAGCG
CACGGACTCAGAGACGTGGGCACAGGAAAGAAGGGCGAATTCCAGCACACTGGCGGCCGTTACTAGTGGA
TCCGAGCTCGGTACCAAGCTTGATGCATAGCTTGAGTATTCTATAGTGTCACCTAAATAGCTTGGCGTAA
TCATGGTCATAGCTGTTTCCTGTGTGAAATTGTTATCCGCTCACAATTCCACACAACATACGAGCCGGAA
GCATAAAGTGTAAAGCCTGGGGTGCCTAATGAGTGAGCTAACTCACATTAATTGCGTTGCGCTCACTGCC
CGCTTTCCAGTCGGGAAACCTGTCGTGCCAGCTGCATTAATGAATCGGCCAACGCGCGGGGAGAGGCGGT
TTGCGTATTGGGCGCTCTTCCGCTTCCTCG
