[The description below was written by a language model from this plasmid's Addgene catalogue record.]
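Description:
III-CTCA is a bacterial cloning plasmid built on the commercial pCRII-TOPO backbone (about 4 kb without insert), into which a 426 bp synthetic fragment was introduced by TOPO cloning. It is maintained at high copy number in E. coli, and the record lists dual selection with ampicillin and kanamycin, consistent with the two resistance markers carried by this backbone. No feature table is provided, so the exact positions and orientation of the insert, origins and markers cannot be described. The listed sequencing primers (T7 on the 5′ side and M13 reverse on the 3′ side) indicate that the insert sits within the standard multiple cloning region, flanked by these priming sites.

The insert is described only by its name and as synthetic. The plasmid was deposited in connection with a TALEN genome-editing system developed for generating human stem cell-based disease models. In that context, the name and size suggest a pre-assembled module of four TAL effector repeats, each about 100 bp, recognising the bases C, T, C and A, with "III" plausibly denoting the position this block occupies in the final repeat array. The record does not state this explicitly, so it should be treated as an inference. There is no promoter or expression cassette described for the insert, and the plasmid is not an expression vector. It appears to serve as a storage and propagation clone, one member of a library of building blocks from which repeat fragments are taken and combined to assemble custom TALEN DNA-binding domains.
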