Addgene plasmid #43591: III-CTCA
Depositing lab: Chad Cowan & Kiran Musunuru. Depositing organization: Harvard University. Publication: A TALEN Genome-Editing System for Generating Human Stem Cell-Based Disease Models. Ding Q, Lee YK, Schaefer EA, Peters DT, Veres A, Kim K, Kuperwasser N, Motola DL, Meissner TB, Hendriks WT, Trevisan M, Gupta RM, Moisan A, Banks E, Friesen M, Schinzel RT, Xia F, Tang A, Xia Y, Figueroa E, Wann A, Ahfeldt T, Daheron L, Zhang F, Rubin LL, Peng LF, Chung RT, Musunuru K, Cowan CA. Cell Stem Cell. 2012 Dec 12. pii: S1934-5909(12)00645-5. doi: 10.1016/j.stem.2012.11.011. PubMed 23246482.
Backbone
  Vector backbone: pCRII-TOPO
  Backbone manufacturer: Invitrogen
  Backbone size w/o insert (bp): 3973
  Vector type: Bacterial Cloning
Growth in bacteria
  Bacterial resistance: Ampicillin and Kanamycin, 100 & 50 μg/mL
  Growth temperature: 37°C
  Growth strain: Top10
  Copy number: High Copy
Gene/Insert
  Gene/Insert name: III-CTCA
  Species: Synthetic
  Insert size (bp): 426
  Cloning method: TOPO Cloning
  Sequencing primers: 5′ T7; 3′ M13-rev
Terms and licenses: Academic/Nonprofit Terms; Industry Terms: Not Available to Industry
How to cite: III-CTCA was a gift from Chad Cowan & Kiran Musunuru (Addgene plasmid # 43591 ; http://n2t.net/addgene:43591 ; RRID:Addgene_43591)
